>Addgene plasmid #103320 | LSB-hsa-miR-199a-5p | depositor full sequence | sequence record 195689 | Full Sequence
AATTGAGGGGATAACGCAGGAAAGAACATGTGAGCAAAAGGCCAGCAAAAGGCCAGGAACCGTAAAAAGG
CCGCGTTGCTGGCGTTTTTCCATAGGCTCCGCCCCCCTGACGAGCATCACAAAAATCGACGCTCAAGTCA
GAGGTGGCGAAACCCGACAGGACTATAAAGATACCAGGCGTTTCCCCCTGGAAGCTCCCTCGTGCGCTCT
CCTGTTCCGACCCTGCCGCTTACCGGATACCTGTCCGCCTTTCTCCCTTCGGGAAGCGTGGCGCTTTCTC
ATAGCTCACGCTGTAGGTATCTCAGTTCGGTGTAGGTCGTTCGCTCCAAGCTGGGCTGTGTGCACGAACC
CCCCGTTCAGCCCGACCGCTGCGCCTTATCCGGTAACTATCGTCTTGAGTCCAACCCGGTAAGACACGAC
TTATCGCCACTGGCAGCAGCCACTGGTAACAGGATTAGCAGAGCGAGGTATGTAGGCGGTGCTACAGAGT
TCTTGAAGTGGTGGCCTAACTACGGCTACACTAGAAGAACAGTATTTGGTATCTGCGCTCTGCTGAAGCC
AGTTACCTTCGGAAAAAGAGTTGGTAGCTCTTGATCCGGCAAACAAACCACCGCTGGTAGCGGTGGTTTT
TTTGTTTGCAAGCAGCAGATTACGCGCAGAAAAAAAGGATCTCAAGAAGATCCTTTGATCTTTTCTACGG
GGTCTGACGCTCAGTGGAACGAAAACTCACGTTAAGGGATTTTGGTCATGAGATTATCAAAAAGGATCTT
CACCTAGATCCTTTTAAATTAAAAATGAAGTTTTAAATCAATCTAAAGTATATATGAGTAAACTTGGTCT
GACAGTTACCAATGCTTAATCAGTGAGGCACCTATCTCAGCGATCTGTCTATTTCGTTCATCCATAGTTG
CCTGACTCCCCGTCGTGTAGATAACTACGATACGGGAGGGCTTACCATCTGGCCCCAGTGCTGCAATGAT
ACCGCGAGAACCACGCTCACCGGCTCCAGATTTATCAGCAATAAACCAGCCAGCCGGAAGGGCCGAGCGC
AGAAGTGGTCCTGCAACTTTATCCGCCTCCATCCAGTCTATTAATTGTTGCCGGGAAGCTAGAGTAAGTA
GTTCGCCAGTTAATAGTTTGCGCAACGTTGTTGCCATTGCTACAGGCATCGTGGTGTCACGCTCGTCGTT
TGGTATGGCTTCATTCAGCTCCGGTTCCCAACGATCAAGGCGAGTTACATGATCCCCCATGTTGTGCAAA
AAAGCGGTTAGCTCCTTCGGTCCTCCGATCGTTGTCAGAAGTAAGTTGGCCGCAGTGTTATCACTCATGG
TTATGGCAGCACTGCATAATTCTCTTACTGTCATGCCATCCGTAAGATGCTTTTCTGTGACTGGTGAGTA
CTCAACCAAGTCATTCTGAGAATAGTGTATGCGGCGACCGAGTTGCTCTTGCCCGGCGTCAATACGGGAT
AATACCGCGCCACATAGCAGAACTTTAAAAGTGCTCATCATTGGAAAACGTTCTTCGGGGCGAAAACTCT
CAAGGATCTTACCGCTGTTGAGATCCAGTTCGATGTAACCCACTCGTGCACCCAACTGATCTTCAGCATC
TTTTACTTTCACCAGCGTTTCTGGGTGAGCAAAAACAGGAAGGCAAAATGCCGCAAAAAAGGGAATAAGG
GCGACACGGAAATGTTGAATACTCATACTCTTCCTTTTTCAATATTATTGAAGCATTTATCAGGGTTATT
GTCTCATGAGCGGATACATATTTGAATGTAGCTCCGAATTTCTCGAGGGCTTGTCGACGACGGCGGTCTC
CGTCGTCAGGATCATGAATTCGACCCGCCTGCCACCATGACCGAGTACAAGCCCACGGTGCGCCTCGCCA
CCCGCGACGACGTCCCCCGGGCCGTACGCACCCTCGCCGCCGCGTTCGCCGACTACCCCGCCACGCGCCA
CACCGTCGACCCGGACCGCCACATCGAGCGGGTCACCGAGCTGCAAGAACTCTTCCTCACGCGCGTCGGG
CTCGACATCGGCAAGGTGTGGGTCGCGGACGACGGCGCCGCGGTGGCGGTCTGGACCACGCCGGAGAGCG
TCGAAGCGGGGGCGGTGTTCGCCGAGATCGGCCCGCGCATGGCCGAGTTGAGCGGTTCCCGGCTGGCCGC
GCAGCAACAGATGGAAGGCCTCCTGGCGCCGCACCGGCCCAAGGAGCCCGCGTGGTTCCTGGCCACCGTC
GGCGTCTCGCCCGACCACCAGGGCAAGGGTCTGGGCAGCGCCGTCGTGCTCCCCGGAGTGGAGGCGGCCG
AGCGCGCCGGGGTGCCCGCCTTCCTGGAGACATCCGCGCCCCGCAACCTCCCCTTCTACGAGCGGCTCGG
CTTCACCGTCACCGCCGACGTCGAGGTGCCCGAAGGACCGCGCACCTGGTGCATGACCCGCAAGCCCGGT
GCCTGATACGCGTGAATTCACTCCTCAGGTGCAGGCTGCCTATCAGAAGGTGGTGGCTGGTGTGGCCAAT
GCCCTGGCTCACAAATACCACTGAGATCTTTTTCCCTCTGCCAAAAATTATGGGGACATCATGAAGCCCC
TTGAGCATCTGACTTCTGGCTAATAAAGGAAATTTATTTTCATTGCAATAGTGTGTTGGAATTTTTTGTG
TCTCTCACTCGGAAGGACATATGGGAGGGCAAATCATTTAAAACATCAGAATGAGTATTTGGTTTAGAGT
TTGGCAACATATGCCCATATGCTGGCTGCCATGAACAAAGGTTGGCTATAAAGAGGTCATCAGTATATGA
AACAGCCCCCTGCTGTCCATTCCTTATTCCATAGAAAAGCCTTGACTTGAGGTTAGATTTTTTTTATATT
TTGTTTTGTGTTATTTTTTTCTTTAACATCCCTAAAATTTTCCTTACATGTTTTACTAGCCAGATTTTTC
CTCCTCTCCTGACTACTCCCAGTCATAGCTGTCCCTCTTCTCTTATGGAGATCCCTCGACCTGCAGCCCA
AGCTTGAATTCTCTAGAATTACCCTGTTATCCCTATGCTTGGTTTACCGAGCTCTTATTGGTTTTCAAAC
TTCATTGACTGTGCCCAACGCGCCTGGGAGCTCACGGGGACAGCCCCCCCCCAAAGCCCCCAGGGATGTA
ATTACGTCCCTCCCCCGCTAGGGGGCAGCAGCGAGCCGCCCGGGGCTCCGCTCCGGTCCGGCGCTCCCCC
CGCATCCCCGAGCCGGCAGCGTGCGGGGACAGCCCGGGCACGGGGAAGGTGGCACGGGATCGCTTTCCTC
TGAACGCTTCTCGCTGCTCTTTGAGCCTGCAGACACCTGGGGGGATACGGGGAAAAAGCTAGGCTGAAAG
ACCGGTTCTTAGAATGACACGCGCCTGGGAGCTCACGGGGACAGCCCCCCCCCAAAGCCCCCAGGGATGT
AATTACGTCCCTCCCCCGCTAGGGGGCAGCAGCGAGCCGCCCGGGGCTCCGCTCCGGTCCGGCGCTCCCC
CCGCATCCCCGAGCCGGCAGCGTGCGGGGACAGCCCGGGCACGGGGAAGGTGGCACGGGATCGCTTTCCT
CTGAACGCTTCTCGCTGCTCTTTGAGCCTGCAGACACCTGGGGGGATACGGGGAAAAAGCTAACTTCTGA
GACGACAACTTTGTATAGAAAAGTTGGCTCCGAATTCGCCCTTGACAGCAGAGATCCAGTTTGGTTAATT
AATTGGCTCCGGTGCCCGTCAGTGGGCAGAGCGCACATCGCCCACAGTCCCCGAGAAGTTGTGGGGAGGG
GTCGGCAATTGAACCGGTGCCTAGAGAAGGTGGCGCGGGGTAAACTGGGAAAGTGATGTCGTGTACTGGC
TCCGCCTTTTTCCCGAGGGTGGGGGAGAACCGTATATAAGTGCAGTAGTCGCCGTGAACGTTCTTTTTCG
CAACGGGTTTGCCGCCAGAACACAGGTAAGTGCCGTGTGTGGTTCCCGCGGGCCTGGCCTCTTTACGGGT
TATGGCCCTTGCGTGCCTTGAATTACTTCCACCTGGCTGCAGTACGTGATTCTTGATCCCGAGCTTCGGG
TTGGAAGTGGGTGGGAGAGTTCGAGGCCTTGCGCTTAAGGAGCCCCTTCGCCTCGTGCTTGAGTTGAGGC
CTGGCCTGGGCGCTGGGGCCGCCGCGTGCGAATCTGGTGGCACCTTCGCGCCTGTCTCGCTGCTTTCGAT
AAGTCTCTAGCCATTTAAAATTTTTGATGACCTGCTGCGACGCTTTTTTTCTGGCAAGATAGTCTTGTAA
ATGCGGGCCAAGATCTGCACACTGGTATTTCGGTTTTTGGGGCCGCGGGCGGCGACGGGGCCCGTGCGTC
CCAGCGCACATGTTCGGCGAGGCGGGGCCTGCGAGCGCGGCCACCGAGAATCGGACGGGGGTAGTCTCAA
GCTGGCCGGCCTGCTCTGGTGCCTGGCCTCGCGCCGCCGTGTATCGCCCCGCCCTGGGCGGCAAGGCTGG
CCCGGTCGGCACCAGTTGCGTGAGCGGAAAGATGGCCGCTTCCCGGCCCTGCTGCAGGGAGCTCAAAATG
GAGGACGCGGCGCTCGGGAGAGCGGGCGGGTGAGTCACCCACACAAAGGAAAAGGGCCTTTCCGTCCTCA
GCCGTCGCTTCATGTGACTCCACGGAGTACCGGGCGCCGTCCAGGCACCTCGATTAGTTCTCGAGCTTTT
GGAGTACGTCGTCTTTAGGTTGGGGGGAGGGGTTTTATGCGATGGAGTTTCCCCACACTGAGTGGGTGGA
GACTGAAGTTAGGCCAGCTTGGCACTTGATGTAATTCTCCTTGGAATTTGCCCTTTTTGAGTTTGGATCT
TGGTTCATTCTCAAGCCTCAGACAGTGGTTCAAAGTTTTTTTCTTCCATTTCAGGTGTCGTGAGAAGGGC
GAATTCGACCCAAGTTTGTACAAAAAAGCAGGCTGGATCCAGGTGCCACCATGGTGAGCGAGCTGATTAA
GGAGAACATGCACATGAAGCTGTACATGGAGGGCACCGTGAACAACCACCACTTCAAGTGCACATCCGAG
GGCGAAGGCAAGCCCTACGAGGGCACCCAGACCATGAGAATCAAGGCGGTCGAGGGCGGCCCTCTCCCCT
TCGCCTTCGACATCCTGGCTACCAGCTTCATGTACGGCAGCAAAACCTTCATCAACCACACCCAGGGCAT
CCCCGACTTCTTTAAGCAGTCCTTCCCCGAGGGCTTCACATGGGAGAGAGTCACCACATACGAAGATGGG
GGCGTGCTGACCGCTACCCAGGACACCAGCCTCCAGGACGGCTGCCTCATCTACAACGTCAAGATCAGAG
GGGTGAACTTCCCATCCAACGGCCCTGTGATGCAGAAGAAAACACTCGGCTGGGAGGCCTCCACCGAGAC
ACTGTACCCCGCTGACGGCGGCCTGGAAGGCAGAGCCGACATGGCCCTGAAGCTCGTGGGCGGGGGCCAC
CTGATCTGCAACCTTAAGACCACATACAGATCCAAGAAACCCGCTAAGAACCTCAAGATGCCCGGCGTCT
ACTATGTGGACAGGAGACTGGAAAGAATCAAGGAGGCCGACAAAGAGACATACGTCGAGCAGCACGAGGT
GGCTGTGGCCAGATACTGCGACCTCCCTAGCAAACTGGGGCACAAACTTAATTGAGAATTCTACCACCCA
GCTTTCTTGTACAAAGTGGTACGTCTCAAGACCAGAGGTCTCTGCTTAATCCTGGGAACAGGTAGTCTGA
ACACTGGGGAACAGGTAGTCTGAACACTGGGGAACAGGTAGTCTGAACACTGGGGAACAGGTAGTCTGAA
CACTGGGCAACCAGAAGAGACCTGTGCTTCACTCCTCAGGTGCAGGCTGCCTATCAGAAGGTGGTGGCTG
GTGTGGCCAATGCCCTGGCTCACAAATACCACTGAGATCTTTTTCCCTCTGCCAAAAATTATGGGGACAT
CATGAAGCCCCTTGAGCATCTGACTTCTGGCTAATAAAGGAAATTTATTTTCATTGCAATAGTGTGTTGG
AATTTTTTGTGTCTCTCACTCGGAAGGACATATGGGAGGGCAAATCATTTAAAACATCAGAATGAGTATT
TGGTTTAGAGTTTGGCAACATATGCCCATATGCTGGCTGCCATGAACAAAGGTTGGCTATAAAGAGGTCA
TCAGTATATGAAACAGCCCCCTGCTGTCCATTCCTTATTCCATAGAAAAGCCTTGACTTGAGGTTAGATT
TTTTTTATATTTTGTTTTGTGTTATTTTTTTCTTTAACATCCCTAAAATTTTCCTTACATGTTTTACTAG
CCAGATTTTTCCTCCTCTCCTGACTACTCCCAGTCATAGCTGTCCCTCTTCTCTTATGGAGATCCCGAGC
GGTGCGTTTTTATGCTTGTAGTATTGTATAATGTTTTTAAGATCCAAGCTTCTGACCTCTTCTCTTCCTC
CCACAGGGCCTCGAGACAATTGCATCGATGGTACCAGTGAAAGTCTGCAATGAATTCGAGTTGGCGCGCC
TGTCATTCTAAATCTCTCTTTCAGCCTAAAGCTTTTTCCCCGTATCCCCCCAGGTGTCTGCAGGCTCAAA
GAGCAGCGAGAAGCGTTCAGAGGAAAGCGATCCCGTGCCACCTTCCCCGTGCCCGGGCTGTCCCCGCACG
CTGCCGGCTCGGGGATGCGGGGGGAGCGCCGGACCGGAGCGGAGCCCCGGGCGGCTCGCTGCTGCCCCCT
AGCGGGGGAGGGACGTAATTACATCCCTGGGGGCTTTGGGAGGGGGCTGTCCCCGTGAGCTCCCAGGCGC
GCCTGTCATTCTAAATCTCTCTTTCAGCCTAAAGCTTTTTCCCCGTATCCCCCCAGGTGTCTGCAGGCTC
AAAGAGCAGCGAGAAGCGTTCAGAGGAAAGCGATCCCGTGCCACCTTCCCCGTGCCCGGGCTGTCCCCGC
ACGCTGCCGGCTCGGGGATGCGGGGGGAGCGCCGGACCGGAGCGGAGCCCCGGGCGGCTCGCTGCTGCCC
CCTAGCGGGGGAGGGACGTAATTACATCCCTGGGGGCTTTGGGGGGGGGCTGTCCCCGTGAGCTCCCAGG
CGCGCCAACTCGGTACCGTATCGATGTCGACGTTAACGCTAGTGATATCAACTTTGTATAGAAAAGTTGG
CTCCGAATTCGCCCTTGACAGCAGAGATCCAGTTTGGTTAATTAATTGGCTCCGGTGCCCGTCAGTGGGC
AGAGCGCACATCGCCCACAGTCCCCGAGAAGTTGTGGGGAGGGGTCGGCAATTGAACCGGTGCCTAGAGA
AGGTGGCGCGGGGTAAACTGGGAAAGTGATGTCGTGTACTGGCTCCGCCTTTTTCCCGAGGGTGGGGGAG
AACCGTATATAAGTGCAGTAGTCGCCGTGAACGTTCTTTTTCGCAACGGGTTTGCCGCCAGAACACAGGT
AAGTGCCGTGTGTGGTTCCCGCGGGCCTGGCCTCTTTACGGGTTATGGCCCTTGCGTGCCTTGAATTACT
TCCACCTGGCTGCAGTACGTGATTCTTGATCCCGAGCTTCGGGTTGGAAGTGGGTGGGAGAGTTCGAGGC
CTTGCGCTTAAGGAGCCCCTTCGCCTCGTGCTTGAGTTGAGGCCTGGCCTGGGCGCTGGGGCCGCCGCGT
GCGAATCTGGTGGCACCTTCGCGCCTGTCTCGCTGCTTTCGATAAGTCTCTAGCCATTTAAAATTTTTGA
TGACCTGCTGCGACGCTTTTTTTCTGGCAAGATAGTCTTGTAAATGCGGGCCAAGATCTGCACACTGGTA
TTTCGGTTTTTGGGGCCGCGGGCGGCGACGGGGCCCGTGCGTCCCAGCGCACATGTTCGGCGAGGCGGGG
CCTGCGAGCGCGGCCACCGAGAATCGGACGGGGGTAGTCTCAAGCTGGCCGGCCTGCTCTGGTGCCTGGC
CTCGCGCCGCCGTGTATCGCCCCGCCCTGGGCGGCAAGGCTGGCCCGGTCGGCACCAGTTGCGTGAGCGG
AAAGATGGCCGCTTCCCGGCCCTGCTGCAGGGAGCTCAAAATGGAGGACGCGGCGCTCGGGAGAGCGGGC
GGGTGAGTCACCCACACAAAGGAAAAGGGCCTTTCCGTCCTCAGCCGTCGCTTCATGTGACTCCACGGAG
TACCGGGCGCCGTCCAGGCACCTCGATTAGTTCTCGAGCTTTTGGAGTACGTCGTCTTTAGGTTGGGGGG
AGGGGTTTTATGCGATGGAGTTTCCCCACACTGAGTGGGTGGAGACTGAAGTTAGGCCAGCTTGGCACTT
GATGTAATTCTCCTTGGAATTTGCCCTTTTTGAGTTTGGATCTTGGTTCATTCTCAAGCCTCAGACAGTG
GTTCAAAGTTTTTTTCTTCCATTTCAGGTGTCGTGAGAAGGGCGAATTCGACCCAAGTTTGTACAAAAAA
GCAGGCTCGCCACCATGGTGAGCAAGGGCGAGGAGCTGTTCACCGGGGTGGTGCCCATCCTGGTCGAGCT
GGACGGCGACGTAAACGGCCACAAGTTCAGCGTGAGGGGCGAGGGCGAGGGCGATGCCACCAACGGCAAG
CTGACCCTGAAGTTCATCTGCACCACCGGCAAGCTGCCCGTGCCCTGGCCCACCCTCGTGACCACCCTGA
GCCACGGCGTGCAGTGCTTCGCCCGCTACCCCGACCACATGAAGCAGCACGACTTCTTCAAGTCCGCCAT
GCCCGAAGGCTACGTCCAGGAGCGCACCATCTTCTTCAAGGACGACGGCACCTACAAGACCCGCGCCGAG
GTGAAGTTCGAGGGCGACACCCTAGTGAACCGCATCGAGCTGAAGGGCGTCGACTTCAAGGAGGACGGCA
ACATCCTGGGGCACAAGCTGGAGTACAACTTCAACAGCCACAACATCTATATCATGGCCGTCAAGCAGAA
GAACGGCATCAAGGTGAACTTCAAGATCCGCCACAACGTGGAGGACGGCAGCGTGCAGCTCGCCGACCAC
TACCAGCAGAACACCCCCATCGGCGACGGCCCCGTGCTGCTGCCCGACAGCCACTACCTGAGCACCCAGT
CCGTGCTGAGCAAAGACCCCAACGAGAAGCGCGATCACATGGTCCTGCTGGAGTTCCGCACCGCCGCCGG
GATCACTCTCGGCATGGACGAGCTGTACAAGTAATACCACCCAGCTTTCTTGTACAAAGTGGTACGCGTG
AATTCACTCCTCAGGTGCAGGCTGCCTATCAGAAGGTGGTGGCTGGTGTGGCCAATGCCCTGGCTCACAA
ATACCACTGAGATCTTTTTCCCTCTGCCAAAAATTATGGGGACATCATGAAGCCCCTTGAGCATCTGACT
TCTGGCTAATAAAGGAAATTTATTTTCATTGCAATAGTGTGTTGGAATTTTTTGTGTCTCTCACTCGGAA
GGACATATGGGAGGGCAAATCATTTAAAACATCAGAATGAGTATTTGGTTTAGAGTTTGGCAACATATGC
CCATATGCTGGCTGCCATGAACAAAGGTTGGCTATAAAGAGGTCATCAGTATATGAAACAGCCCCCTGCT
GTCCATTCCTTATTCCATAGAAAAGCCTTGACTTGAGGTTAGATTTTTTTTATATTTTGTTTTGTGTTAT
TTTTTTCTTTAACATCCCTAAAATTTTCCTTACATGTTTTACTAGCCAGATTTTTCCTCCTCTCCTGACT
ACTCCCAGTCATAGCTGTCCCTCTTCTCTTATGGAGATCCCTCGACCTGCAGCCCAAGCTTGGCGTAATC
ATGGTCATAGCTGTTTCCTGTGTGAAATTGTTATCCGCTCACAATTCCACACAACATACGAGCCGGAAGC
ATAAAGTGTAAAGCCTGGGGTGCCTAATGAGTGAGCTAACTCACATTAATTGCGTTGCGCTCACTGCCCG
CTTTCCAGTCGGGAAACCTGTCGTGCCAGCGGATCGACAGTACTAAGCTTGGTCTAATACCCAATCTCTC
GTCTTATCCAGATGTTTTATACGCCTCTGGCCCGTGTCTCAAAATCTCTGATGTTACATTGCACAAGATA
AAATAATATCATCATGAACAATAAAACTGTCTGCTTACATAAACAGTAATACAAGGGGTGTTATGAGCCA
TATTCAACGGGAAACGTCGAGGCCGCGATTAAATTCCAACATGGATGCTGATTTATATGGGTATAAATGG
GCTCGCGATAATGTCGGGCAATCAGGTGCGACAATCTATCGCTTGTATGGGAAGCCCGATGCGCCAGAGT
TGTTTCTGAAACATGGCAAAGGTAGCGTTGCCAATGATGTTACAGATGAGATGGTCAGACTAAACTGGCT
GACGGAATTTATGCCTCTTCCGACCATCAAGCATTTTATCCGTACTCCTGATGATGCATGGTTACTCACC
ACTGCGATCCCCGGAAAAACAGCATTCCAGGTATTAGAAGAATATCCTGATTCAGGTGAAAATATTGTTG
ATGCGCTGGCAGTGTTCCTGCGCCGGTTGCATTCGATTCCTGTTTGTAATTGTCCTTTTAACAGCGATCG
CGTATTTCGTCTCGCTCAGGCGCAATCACGAATGAATAACGGTTTGGTTGATGCGAGTGATTTTGATGAC
GAGCGTAATGGCTGGCCTGTTGAACAAGTCTGGAAAGAAATGCATAAACTTTTGCCATTCTCACCGGATT
CAGTCGTCACTCATGGTGATTTCTCACTTGATAACCTTATTTTTGACGAGGGGAAATTAATAGGTTGTAT
TGATGTTGGACGAGTCGGAATCGCAGACCGATACCAGGATCTTGCCATCCTATGGAACTGCCTCGGTGAG
TTTTCTCCTTCATTACAGAAACGGCTTTTTCAAAAATATGGTATTGATAATCCTGATATGAATAAATTGC
AGTTTCATTTGATGCTCGATGAGTTTTTCTAATCAGAATTGGTTAATTGGTTGTAACACTGGCAGAGCAT
TACGCTGACTTGACGGGACGGCGCAAGCTCATGACCAAAATCCCTTAACGTGAGTTACGCGTCGTTCCAC
TGAGCGTCAGAGGTATCACTAGTATTACAGAGGTAAGTTATAACAGTCGCCTAACCC
Features (pLannotate 1.2.2; 28 found; start..end, strand, type, name):
     87..675     -  rep_origin     ori: high-copy-number ColE1/pMB1/pBR322/pUC origin of replication
    846..1706    -  CDS            AmpR: β-lactamase; bla; confers resistance to ampicillin, carbenicillin, and related antibiotics
   1707..1778    -  promoter       AmpR promoter: bla
   1857..2456    +  CDS            PuroR: puromycin N-acetyltransferase; pac from Streptomyces alboniger; confers resistance to puromycin
   2461..2541    +  CDS            HBB (fragment): HBB_PONPY - Experimental evidence at transcript level: Swiss-Prot protein existence level 2. Involved in oxygen transport from the lung to the various peripheral tissues. From Pongo pygmaeus (Bornean orangutan).
   2612..2667    +  polyA_signal   β-globin poly(A) signal: rabbit β-globin polyadenylation signal (Gil and Proudfoot, 1987)
   3646..3666    +  protein_bind   attB4: mutant version of attB; core recombination site for the Gateway® BP reaction BP Clonase™
   3734..3945    +  promoter       EF-1α core promoter: core promoter for human elongation factor EF-1α
   3946..4884    +  intron         EF-1α intron A: intron upstream of the start codon of human EF-1α
   4911..4931    +  protein_bind   attB1: mutant version of attB; core recombination site for the Gateway® BP reaction BP Clonase™
   4951..5646    +  CDS            mKate2: mKate2 is a basic (constitutively fluorescent) red fluorescent protein published in 2009, derived from Entacmaea quadricolor. It is reported to be a rapidly-maturing monomer with moderate acid sensitivity.
   5666..5690    -  protein_bind   attB2: mutant version of attB; recombination site for the Gateway® BP reaction BP Clonase™
   5838..5912    +  CDS            HBB (fragment): HBB_PONPY - Experimental evidence at transcript level: Swiss-Prot protein existence level 2. Involved in oxygen transport from the lung to the various peripheral tissues. From Pongo pygmaeus (Bornean orangutan).
   5983..6038    +  polyA_signal   β-globin poly(A) signal: rabbit β-globin polyadenylation signal (Gil and Proudfoot, 1987)
   6422..6447    +  misc_feature   SA: splice acceptor site
   7119..7139    +  protein_bind   attB4: mutant version of attB; core recombination site for the Gateway® BP reaction BP Clonase™
   7207..7418    +  promoter       EF-1α core promoter: core promoter for human elongation factor EF-1α
   7419..8357    +  intron         EF-1α intron A: intron upstream of the start codon of human EF-1α
   8384..8404    +  protein_bind   attB1: mutant version of attB; core recombination site for the Gateway® BP reaction BP Clonase™
   8415..9131    +  CDS            EBFP2: EBFP2 is a basic (constitutively fluorescent) blue fluorescent protein published in 2007, derived from Aequorea victoria. It is reported to be a rapidly-maturing monomer with moderate acid sensitivity.
   9139..9163    -  protein_bind   attB2: mutant version of attB; recombination site for the Gateway® BP reaction BP Clonase™
   9167..9247    +  CDS            HBB (fragment): HBB_PONPY - Experimental evidence at transcript level: Swiss-Prot protein existence level 2. Involved in oxygen transport from the lung to the various peripheral tissues. From Pongo pygmaeus (Bornean orangutan).
   9318..9373    +  polyA_signal   β-globin poly(A) signal: rabbit β-globin polyadenylation signal (Gil and Proudfoot, 1987)
   9756..9778    -  protein_bind   lac operator (fragment): The lac repressor binds to the lac operator to inhibit transcription in E. coli. This inhibition can be relieved by adding lactose or isopropyl-β-D-thiogalactopyranoside (IPTG). lac repressor encoded by lacI
   9782..9812    -  promoter       lac promoter: promoter for the E. coli lac operon
   9827..9848    -  protein_bind   CAP binding site: CAP binding activates transcription in the presence of cAMP. E. coli catabolite activator protein
   9861..9900    -  CDS            lacI (fragment): lac repressor; lacI; The lac repressor binds to the lac operator to inhibit transcription in E. coli. This inhibition can be relieved by adding lactose or isopropyl-β-D-thiogalactopyranoside (IPTG).
  10073..10882   +  CDS            KanR: aminoglycoside phosphotransferase; aph(3')-Ia; confers resistance to kanamycin in bacteria or G418 (Geneticin®) in eukaryotes
