[The description below was written by a language model from this plasmid's Addgene catalogue record and pLannotate feature annotations shown in this document.]
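Description:
LSB-hsa-miR-199a-5p is a mammalian expression plasmid from a synthetic-biology series of fluorescent microRNA sensors, built on the "Low Sensor Backbone" (LSB) by Gibson assembly. The depositor sequence is about 11 kb. It replicates in E. coli from a high-copy ColE1/pUC-type origin and carries both a β-lactamase gene and an aph(3')-Ia kanamycin resistance gene, matching the dual ampicillin and kanamycin selection listed in the record. Residual lac promoter/operator and lacI fragments are also annotated, apparently as backbone remnants.

The payload consists of two parallel transcription units. Each is driven by the human EF-1α core promoter with its intron A, is flanked by Gateway attB4/attB1/attB2 scars, and ends in a rabbit β-globin polyadenylation signal. One unit expresses the red fluorescent protein mKate2 and carries the human miR-199a-5p target in its 3' UTR. The target is not annotated as a separate feature, but an unannotated stretch between attB2 and the β-globin sequence would accommodate it. The other unit expresses EBFP2 without a target and serves as an internal normaliser. When miR-199a-5p is active in a transfected cell, mKate2 output is repressed relative to EBFP2, so the red-to-blue ratio gives a per-cell measure of miRNA activity. A puromycin N-acetyltransferase gene with its own β-globin poly(A) signal allows selection in mammalian cells, although no dedicated promoter is annotated for it.

The depositor notes that the repeated poly(A) elements make the plasmid inherently unstable. The physical plasmid also differs slightly from the deposited sequence, with short insertions flanking the puromycin coding region that reportedly do not impair selection.
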