Addgene plasmid #103320: LSB-hsa-miR-199a-5p
Purpose: Used to sense miRNA activity using fluorescence based tools. hsa-miR-199a-5p target in 3' UTR of of mKate. miRNA activity can be measured by the repression of mKate2 relative to EBFP2 fluorescent proteins . Plasmid is inherently unstable; please see Depositor Comments
Depositing lab: Ron Weiss. Depositing organization: Massachusetts Institute of Technology. Publication: A mixed antagonistic/synergistic miRNA repression model enables accurate predictions of multi-input miRNA sensor activity. Gam JJ, Babb J, Weiss R. Nat Commun. 2018 Jun 22;9(1):2430. doi: 10.1038/s41467-018-04575-0. PubMed 29934631.
Backbone
  Vector backbone: Low Sensor Backbone (LSB)
  Vector type: Mammalian Expression, Synthetic Biology
Growth in bacteria
  Bacterial resistance: Ampicillin and Kanamycin, 100 & 50 μg/mL
  Growth temperature: 30°C
  Growth strain: NEB Stable
  Copy number: High Copy
Gene/Insert
  Gene/Insert name: hsa-miR-199a-5p target
  Species: H. sapiens (human)
  Promoter: EF-1a
  Cloning method: Gibson Cloning
Terms and licenses: Academic/Nonprofit Terms; Industry Terms: Not Available to Industry
Depositor comments: Please note that this plasmid is inherently unstable due to a repeating poly A element. We recommend performing a diagnostic digest on multiple colonies upon receipt. The depositors would like to note the presence of several discrepancies between the depositor sequence and physical plasmid sequence. In particular, the sequences upstream and downstream of the puromycin coding region have 10 bp insertions which do not affect the ability to perform puromycin selection. The sequences for those regions within the physical plasmids are as follows: Upstream of Puro: GAATTCGACCGCCTGTCTCAAGGTGCCACC; Downstream of Puro: GCTTTGAGACTACGCGTGAATTCACTCCTC.
How to cite: LSB-hsa-miR-199a-5p was a gift from Ron Weiss (Addgene plasmid # 103320)
