>Addgene plasmid #103320 | LSB-hsa-miR-199a-5p | depositor partial sequence | sequence record 195690 | hsa-miR-199a-5p target
GAACAGGTAGTCTGAACACTGGG
