>Addgene plasmid #103320 | LSB-hsa-miR-199a-5p | addgene partial sequence | sequence record 266940 | mKate2-F 5'-ACCCGCTAAGAACCTCAAGA-3'
GGAGGCCGACAAAGAGACATACGTCGAGCAGCACGAGGTGGCTGTGGCCAGATACTGCGACCTCCCTAGC
AAACTGGGGCACAAACTTAATTGAGAATTCTACCACCCAGCTTTCTTGTACAAAGTGGTACGTCTCAAGA
CCAGAGGTCTCTGCTTAATCCTGGGAACAGGTAGTCTGAACACTGGGGAACAGGTAGTCTGAACACTGGG
GAACAGGTAGTCTGAACACTGGGGAACAGGTAGTCTGAACACTGGGCAACCAGAAGAGACCTGTGCTTCA
CTCCTCAGGTGCAGGCTGCCTATCAGAAGGTGGTGGCTGGTGTGGCCAATGCCCTGGCTCACAAATACCA
CTGAGATCTTTTTCCCTCTGCCAAAAATTATGGGGACATCATGAAGCCCCTTGAGCATCTGACTTCTGGC
TAATAAAGGAAATTTATTTTCATTGCAATAGTGTGTTGGAATTTTTTGTGTCTCTCACTCGGAAGGACAT
ATGGGAGGGCAAATCATTTAAAACATCAGAATGAGTATTTGGTTTAGAGTTTGGCAACATATGCCCATAT
GCTGGCTGCCATGAACAAAGGTTGGCTATAAAGAGGTCATCAGTATATGAAACAGCCCCCTGCTGTC
